>Addgene plasmid #8888 | PGC-1 alpha promoter luciferase delta CRE | depositor full sequence | sequence record 6780 | Author sequence
GGTACCCCTGTGCTCTCTCTAGCTTCACATACCCCTTTTTATGAAGGTAGAGGACAGAGTGGCTGTTTTA
AGCAGATCATTAGCTTCATGGATGTGCTGGGTTAGTTTCTTTTCTTTTCTTTTCTTTTCTTTTTTTAAAG
TAGAATTAGGTGGCAAAAAAAGAAAGAAAGAAAGAAAGAAAGAAAGAAATTATCTTTTCAAAGCAAAGAA
AAAGAAAATCCTGCCACAATTCAGTGTGAGCAAGTTAAGATATCAAAACAATAATGCAGAGTTATCTAGT
GCAAGCAACCATCTGTAAGAAGAGGTGTGCATGAGGTTTGAAAAAGTATGGTGGATGCCTAATGGATGAC
AAAGAGAAACCAAAGTATCAGTTACCATCAGGATGCCAGGATTGCTTGATAATGATGAATAAACATCGAC
TCTTTATAGCTAAGTGGCCAGCATTATTTCACAGTTGACTGTGTGGAAAGTAGAGCCCATGACCTTTGTC
CTGAATTTTAATAGTTTACTGAAGTTTTACATTAAGTAAAAATCTAATTGGCAAGAAAAATTAGTGTTTC
TTTGTGGGAGTACAGAGTAAGGCTACTAATTGCATGTAGAAAATGATCCCAGGGTTGTCTCTCTCTCTCT
CTGAATTAGAAAATTAAATGAATAATACCTTTCTGATGTTTGGAAGAGGACAGTTGTAGCAGTGAAGTAT
ATTCACCTAATTTAGAATGTCAAAGCTGTTGGCCATCTTGTTCTGTTCACTTATTGACAAACTGTCGATT
TCATTACCATATTCCCTGTCTACTAGTTGTGGACATCCAAGCAAACAGACCCCTTATACGGGGTCTGAAG
CAAACAGCAAGCTTGTGGGCTTTGTGTGTGTGTGTGTGTGTGTGTGTGTGTGTGTGTGTGTGTGTGTGTG
TGCACGCTCGCTGCATTTCTTTCTTTCACTTTACTGTATTAGTAACTGACTATATAAAGTCAGACTGAGA
GAAGTCACCAATGTTTTCCTTCTAAGGGGAGAGAAAATAAAGAGCACATTAAATTAACCTCAGTGGAATA
GGAGTTTAAATGAATGGTGCTTTATAAATTATATTTAGATGCATAGGGACTTTTTTCTTCTTCTAAATTA
CTGTCAAGTAAAGGAAATGAGCTGGTTTTTGAGTCTGTGGGGTTTGAGGTATTGTGAAAATATGTTTTCA
AAGGTCCCCTGTGCATTTCTCACTGGGCCTGGAAGGGTTAAGTCTGAGCACCCAAGTGTTATGGAAAGTG
CTGAGAGTTGGTTATGTCCTCTGTCTGTAATGTCACAGGAAAAACAGTGGCACCTGCATTACCCCTCATT
GACTCAGGAACGACAAAAAAGTATTAGTAAGCAAAGCTCAAGAAATGAGTATCTCTGCTGATACCATTTC
AGTGTTTTTCCTTCATTCCCTGGACATTCTTGATTTCAAAAACAAACTGTACAGCCCAAGGCACTAGGGT
TGGAGTCCAATGTTTATTCAAAAAGGCACCCTGAAGCCATGAGGAAGACTGTGCTACATATGAGAAAAGA
AATAAGGGGTGGGGGCAGGTGAGTAGCTAAGCTGTTTCAGGGATGGCAGCAGCAATTGTATTTTCTAGCA
TTTGTTTTCTGGGAGCCTATGAGATCCACGGAAAGAATCATGAGGGGGAACCCAAGAGTCTAGGGTGTTG
TGGCTTGCTTGCTTTACAAGGAGCAAGGCAAACTGCAGTAACAGTTTAGGAGACTGCATTCTCTACTGCC
AAGGAGACAGCTGATTTGGGGTAGAGAAATTTGTTTAGACCTAAACAAATGTGGCGGTTTTGTTGACTAA
ACATGGAAAGAAAGAAAGAAAGAAAGAAAGAAAGAAAGAAAGAAAGAAAGAAAGAAAGAAAGAAACAAAG
AAAGAAAGAAAGAAAGGAAGGAAGGAAGGAAGAAAGGAAGAAAGGAAGGAAGGAAGGAAGGAAAGAAAGG
AGAGAGAGAAAGAAAATCGGGGGTGTTGCCTTCAAACACTCCTCTAATAGGGAGGGAAAAAAAAGAATCT
CATGAAAATGTATCACATGAGGAGCGCTTGCTTCAGTTCCAAGCTGAGTCTGGGGCTACTTGGAAACCAT
TTCTTAAAGCACACACATTTTAGGCAAGGGTGTAGTTACTGTGTCAGTAACAGGGGATCTTTGCTATTTG
CCTGTTTTGGATGGAAAATAAATTTAAAAAAAAAAGATTGCAGGAGATTTGAGTTATTATGTGAGCAGGG
CTCCGGTTTAGAGTTGGTGGCATTCAAAGCTGGCTTCAGTCACAGTGTGATGCTTGAAGCCTCCCAAAGG
CCAAGTGTTTCCTTTTCTTTCTTCTATTTTTTTTTTCCTCTCTCTCTAAGCGTTACTTCACTGAGGCAGA
GGGCTGCCTTGGAGTAGATCTAGGAGTTTGTGCAGCAAGCTTGCACAGGAGAAGGGAGGCTGGGTGAGTG
ACAGCCCAGCCTACTTTTTAATAGCTTTGTCATGTGACTGGGGACTGTAGTAAGACAGGTGCCTTCAGTT
CACTCTCAGTAAGGGGCTGGTTGCCTGCATGAGTGTGTGCTGTGTGTCAGAGTGGATTGGAGTTGAAAAA
GCTTGACTGGCGTCATTCGGGAGCTGGCTCGAGATCTGCGATCTAAGTAAGCTTGGCATTCCGGTACTGT
TGGTAAAGCCACCATGGAAGACGCCAAAAACATAAAGAAAGGCCCGGCGCCATTCTATCCGCTGGAAGAT
GGAACCGCTGGAGAGCAACTGCATAAGGCTATGAAGAGATACGCCCTGGTTCCTGGAACAATTGCTTTTA
CAGATGCACATATCGAGGTGGACATCACTTACGCTGAGTACTTCGAAATGTCCGTTCGGTTGGCAGAAGC
TATGAAACGATATGGGCTGAATACAAATCACAGAATCGTCGTATGCAGTGAAAACTCTCTTCAATTCTTT
ATGCCGGTGTTGGGCGCGTTATTTATCGGAGTTGCAGTTGCGCCCGCGAACGACATTTATAATGAACGTG
AATTGCTCAACAGTATGGGCATTTCGCAGCCTACCGTGGTGTTCGTTTCCAAAAAGGGGTTGCAAAAAAT
TTTGAACGTGCAAAAAAAGCTCCCAATCATCCAAAAAATTATTATCATGGATTCTAAAACGGATTACCAG
GGATTTCAGTCGATGTACACGTTCGTCACATCTCATCTACCTCCCGGTTTTAATGAATACGATTTTGTGC
CAGAGTCCTTCGATAGGGACAAGACAATTGCACTGATCATGAACTCCTCTGGATCTACTGGTCTGCCTAA
AGGTGTCGCTCTGCCTCATAGAACTGCCTGCGTGAGATTCTCGCATGCCAGAGATCCTATTTTTGGCAAT
CAAATCATTCCGGATACTGCGATTTTAAGTGTTGTTCCATTCCATCACGGTTTTGGAATGTTTACTACAC
TCGGATATTTGATATGTGGATTTCGAGTCGTCTTAATGTATAGATTTGAAGAAGAGCTGTTTCTGAGGAG
CCTTCAGGATTACAAGATTCAAAGTGCGCTGCTGGTGCCAACCCTATTCTCCTTCTTCGCCAAAAGCACT
CTGATTGACAAATACGATTTATCTAATTTACACGAAATTGCTTCTGGTGGCGCTCCCCTCTCTAAGGAAG
TCGGGGAAGCGGTTGCCAAGAGGTTCCATCTGCCAGGTATCAGGCAAGGATATGGGCTCACTGAGACTAC
ATCAGCTATTCTGATTACACCCGAGGGGGATGATAAACCGGGCGCGGTCGGTAAAGTTGTTCCATTTTTT
GAAGCGAAGGTTGTGGATCTGGATACCGGGAAAACGCTGGGCGTTAATCAAAGAGGCGAACTGTGTGTGA
GAGGTCCTATGATTATGTCCGGTTATGTAAACAATCCGGAAGCGACCAACGCCTTGATTGACAAGGATGG
ATGGCTACATTCTGGAGACATAGCTTACTGGGACGAAGACGAACACTTCTTCATCGTTGACCGCCTGAAG
TCTCTGATTAAGTACAAAGGCTATCAGGTGGCTCCCGCTGAATTGGAATCCATCTTGCTCCAACACCCCA
ACATCTTCGACGCAGGTGTCGCAGGTCTTCCCGACGATGACGCCGGTGAACTTCCCGCCGCCGTTGTTGT
TTTGGAGCACGGAAAGACGATGACGGAAAAAGAGATCGTGGATTACGTCGCCAGTCAAGTAACAACCGCG
AAAAAGTTGCGCGGAGGAGTTGTGTTTGTGGACGAAGTACCGAAAGGTCTTACCGGAAAACTCGACGCAA
GAAAAATCAGAGAGATCCTCATAAAGGCCAAGAAGGGCGGAAAGATCGCCGTGTAATTCTAGAGTCGGGG
CGGCCGGCCGCTTCGAGCAGACATGATAAGATACATTGATGAGTTTGGACAAACCACAACTAGAATGCAG
TGAAAAAAATGCTTTATTTGTGAAATTTGTGATGCTATTGCTTTATTTGTAACCATTATAAGCTGCAATA
AACAAGTTAACAACAACAATTGCATTCATTTTATGTTTCAGGTTCAGGGGGAGGTGTGGGAGGTTTTTTA
AAGCAAGTAAAACCTCTACAAATGTGGTAAAATCGATAAGGATCCGTCGACCGATGCCCTTGAGAGCCTT
CAACCCAGTCAGCTCCTTCCGGTGGGCGCGGGGCATGACTATCGTCGCCGCACTTATGACTGTCTTCTTT
ATCATGCAACTCGTAGGACAGGTGCCGGCAGCGCTCTTCCGCTTCCTCGCTCACTGACTCGCTGCGCTCG
GTCGTTCGGCTGCGGCGAGCGGTATCAGCTCACTCAAAGGCGGTAATACGGTTATCCACAGAATCAGGGG
ATAACGCAGGAAAGAACATGTGAGCAAAAGGCCAGCAAAAGGCCAGGAACCGTAAAAAGGCCGCGTTGCT
GGCGTTTTTCCATAGGCTCCGCCCCCCTGACGAGCATCACAAAAATCGACGCTCAAGTCAGAGGTGGCGA
AACCCGACAGGACTATAAAGATACCAGGCGTTTCCCCCTGGAAGCTCCCTCGTGCGCTCTCCTGTTCCGA
CCCTGCCGCTTACCGGATACCTGTCCGCCTTTCTCCCTTCGGGAAGCGTGGCGCTTTCTCAATGCTCACG
CTGTAGGTATCTCAGTTCGGTGTAGGTCGTTCGCTCCAAGCTGGGCTGTGTGCACGAACCCCCCGTTCAG
CCCGACCGCTGCGCCTTATCCGGTAACTATCGTCTTGAGTCCAACCCGGTAAGACACGACTTATCGCCAC
TGGCAGCAGCCACTGGTAACAGGATTAGCAGAGCGAGGTATGTAGGCGGTGCTACAGAGTTCTTGAAGTG
GTGGCCTAACTACGGCTACACTAGAAGGACAGTATTTGGTATCTGCGCTCTGCTGAAGCCAGTTACCTTC
GGAAAAAGAGTTGGTAGCTCTTGATCCGGCAAACAAACCACCGCTGGTAGCGGTGGTTTTTTTGTTTGCA
AGCAGCAGATTACGCGCAGAAAAAAAGGATCTCAAGAAGATCCTTTGATCTTTTCTACGGGGTCTGACGC
TCAGTGGAACGAAAACTCACGTTAAGGGATTTTGGTCATGAGATTATCAAAAAGGATCTTCACCTAGATC
CTTTTAAATTAAAAATGAAGTTTTAAATCAATCTAAAGTATATATGAGTAAACTTGGTCTGACAGTTACC
AATGCTTAATCAGTGAGGCACCTATCTCAGCGATCTGTCTATTTCGTTCATCCATAGTTGCCTGACTCCC
CGTCGTGTAGATAACTACGATACGGGAGGGCTTACCATCTGGCCCCAGTGCTGCAATGATACCGCGAGAC
CCACGCTCACCGGCTCCAGATTTATCAGCAATAAACCAGCCAGCCGGAAGGGCCGAGCGCAGAAGTGGTC
CTGCAACTTTATCCGCCTCCATCCAGTCTATTAATTGTTGCCGGGAAGCTAGAGTAAGTAGTTCGCCAGT
TAATAGTTTGCGCAACGTTGTTGCCATTGCTACAGGCATCGTGGTGTCACGCTCGTCGTTTGGTATGGCT
TCATTCAGCTCCGGTTCCCAACGATCAAGGCGAGTTACATGATCCCCCATGTTGTGCAAAAAAGCGGTTA
GCTCCTTCGGTCCTCCGATCGTTGTCAGAAGTAAGTTGGCCGCAGTGTTATCACTCATGGTTATGGCAGC
ACTGCATAATTCTCTTACTGTCATGCCATCCGTAAGATGCTTTTCTGTGACTGGTGAGTACTCAACCAAG
TCATTCTGAGAATAGTGTATGCGGCGACCGAGTTGCTCTTGCCCGGCGTCAATACGGGATAATACCGCGC
CACATAGCAGAACTTTAAAAGTGCTCATCATTGGAAAACGTTCTTCGGGGCGAAAACTCTCAAGGATCTT
ACCGCTGTTGAGATCCAGTTCGATGTAACCCACTCGTGCACCCAACTGATCTTCAGCATCTTTTACTTTC
ACCAGCGTTTCTGGGTGAGCAAAAACAGGAAGGCAAAATGCCGCAAAAAAGGGAATAAGGGCGACACGGA
AATGTTGAATACTCATACTCTTCCTTTTTCAATATTATTGAAGCATTTATCAGGGTTATTGTCTCATGAG
CGGATACATATTTGAATGTATTTAGAAAAATAAACAAATAGGGGTTCCGCGCACATTTCCCCGAAAAGTG
CCACCTG
[124 nt withheld, positions 6658-6781]
C
[91 nt withheld, positions 6783-6873]
A
[49 nt withheld, positions 6875-6923]
CCTTTGACGTTGGAGTCCACGTTCTTT
[37 nt withheld, positions 6951-6987]
ACCCTATCTCGGTCTATTCTTTTGATTTATAAGGGATTTTGCCGATTTCGGCCTATTGGTTAAAAAATGA
GCTGATTTAACAAAAATTTAACGCGAATTTTAACAAAATATTAACGTTTACAATTTCCCATTCGCCATTC
AGGCTGCGCAACTGTTGGGAAGGGCGATCGGTGCGGGCCTCTTCGCTATTACGCCAGCCCAAGCTACCAT
GATAAGTAAGTAATATTAAGGTACGGGAGGTACTTGGAGCGGCCGCAATAAAATATCTTTATTTTCATTA
CATCTGTGTGTTGGTTTTTTGTGTGAATCGATAGTACTAACATACGCTCTCCATCAAAACAAAACGAAAC
AAAACAAACTAGCAAAATAGGCTGTCCCCAGTGCAAGTGCAGGTGCCAGAACATTTCTCTATCGATA
Features (pLannotate 1.2.2; 12 found; start..end, strand, type, name):
    107..130     +  promoter       ADH1 promoter (fragment): S. cerevisiae ADH1; promoter for alcohol dehydrogenase 1
   2674..4326    +  CDS            luciferase: firefly luciferase; luc+; enhanced luc+ version of the luciferase gene
   4367..4488    -  polyA_signal   SV40 poly(A) signal: SV40 polyadenylation signal
   4511..4579    -  CDS            large T antigen (fragment): large T antigen from SV40 (simian virus 40)
   4595..4727    +  CDS            TcR (fragment): tetracycline efflux protein; tet; confers resistance to tetracycline
   4907..5495    -  rep_origin     ori: high-copy-number ColE1/pMB1/pBR322/pUC origin of replication
   5666..6526    -  CDS            AmpR: β-lactamase; bla; confers resistance to ampicillin, carbenicillin, and related antibiotics
   6527..6631    -  promoter       AmpR promoter: bla
   6658..7113    +  rep_origin     f1 ori (sequence partly withheld): f1 bacteriophage origin of replication; arrow indicates direction of (+) strand synthesis
   7118..7185    -  CDS            lacZα (fragment): LacZα fragment of β-galactosidase; lacZ fragment
   7244..7292    +  polyA_signal   poly(A) signal: synthetic polyadenylation signal
   7306..7397    +  misc_feature   pause site: RNA polymerase II transcriptional pause signal from the human α2 globin gene
