[The description below was written by a language model from this plasmid's Addgene catalogue record and pLannotate feature annotations shown in this document.]
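Description:
PGC-1 alpha promoter luciferase delta CRE is a promoter-reporter plasmid built on the promoterless pGL3-basic backbone, intended for transient transfection into mammalian cells. It is maintained in E. coli as a high-copy plasmid through a ColE1/pUC-type origin and selected with ampicillin via the β-lactamase gene and its own promoter. An f1 origin is also present for single-stranded DNA production.

The insert is about 2.6 kb of 5′ flanking sequence from the mouse Ppargc1a (PGC-1α) gene, amplified from roughly -2533 to +78 relative to the transcription start site and cloned between KpnI and XhoI sites immediately upstream of the firefly luc+ coding sequence. Luciferase output therefore reports the activity of this promoter fragment, with the transcript terminated by the SV40 late poly(A) signal. A synthetic poly(A) signal and a transcriptional pause site sit upstream of the cloning region to suppress read-through transcription from the backbone that would otherwise raise background. In this variant, the cAMP response element located between -146 and -129 has been altered by site-directed mutagenesis to abolish CREB binding, so comparison with a wild-type promoter reporter shows how much of a given response depends on that site. The associated study concerns autoregulatory control of PGC-1α expression in muscle.

The short annotated ADH1 promoter, TcR, lacZα and large T antigen fragments are most likely incidental matches or backbone remnants, not functional parts. The depositor's 7,404 nt sequence is theoretical and differs in several places from the repository's quality control sequencing, though these differences are not thought to affect function.
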