Addgene plasmid #8888: PGC-1 alpha promoter luciferase delta CRE
Depositing lab: Bruce Spiegelman. Depositing organization: Dana-Farber Cancer Institute. Publication: An autoregulatory loop controls peroxisome proliferator-activated receptor gamma coactivator 1alpha expression in muscle. Handschin C, Rhee J, Lin J, Tarr PT, Spiegelman BM. Proc Natl Acad Sci U S A. 2003 Jun 10. 100(12):7111-6. 10.1073/pnas.1232352100 PubMed 12764228.
Backbone
  Vector backbone: pGL3-basic
  Backbone manufacturer: Promega
  Backbone size w/o insert (bp): 4818
  Vector type: Mammalian Expression, Luciferase
Growth in bacteria
  Bacterial resistance: Ampicillin, 100 μg/mL
  Growth temperature: 37°C
  Growth strain: DH5alpha
  Copy number: High Copy
Gene/Insert
  Gene/Insert name: PGC-1 alpha promoter dCRE (alt names: PGC1 promoter; PGC-1a promoter)
  Species: M. musculus (mouse)
  Insert size (bp): 2600
  Mutation: Site-directed mutagenesis to remove the CREB binding site.
  Entrez Gene: Ppargc1a (a.k.a. A830037N07Rik, Gm11133, PGC-1, PPARGC-1-alpha, Pgc-1alpha, Pgc1, Pgco1, Ppargc1)
  Tag / fusion protein: luciferase (C terminal on backbone)
  Cloning method: Restriction Enzyme; 5′ cloning site KpnI (not destroyed); 3′ cloning site XhoI (not destroyed)
  Sequencing primers: 5′ RVprimer3 (CTAGCAAAATAGGCTGTCCC); 3′ GLprimer2 (CTTTATGTTTTTGGCGTCTTCCA)
Terms and licenses: Academic/Nonprofit Terms; Industry Terms: Not Available to Industry
Depositor comments: 5' flanking sequence of mouse PGC-1 alpha gene PCR amplified between +78 and -2533 with respect to the transcriptional start site. Mutation of the CRE site between -146 and -129 from TGACGTCA to TAGATCTA. NOTE: The full sequence from the depositor is theoretical. There are several discrepancies between Addgene's quality control sequence and the full sequence provided here, but those discrepancies do not appear to affect function. Several labs have published successfully with this plasmid.
How to cite: PGC-1 alpha promoter luciferase delta CRE was a gift from Bruce Spiegelman (Addgene plasmid # 8888 ; http://n2t.net/addgene:8888 ; RRID:Addgene_8888)
