>Addgene plasmid #8888 | PGC-1 alpha promoter luciferase delta CRE | addgene partial sequence | sequence record 17432 | 8888 with LucNRev
TTCTTTATGTTTTTGGCGTCTTCCATGGTGGCTTTACCAACAGTACCGGAATGCCAAGCTTACTTAGATC
GCAGATCTCGAGAGCCCCTTACTGAGAGTGAACTGAAGGCACCTGTCTTACTACAGTCCCCAGTCACATG
ACAAAGCTATTAAAAAGTAGGCTGGGCTGTCACTCACCCAGCCTCCCTTCTCCTGTGCAAGCTTGCTGCA
CAAACTCCTAGATCTACTCCGAGGCAGCCCTCTGCACAAACTCCTAGATCTACTCCGAGGAGCCCTCTGC
ACAAACTCCTAGATCTACTCCGAGGCAGCCCTCTGCACAAACTCCTAGATCTACTCCGAGGCAGCCCTCT
GCCTCAGTGAAGTAACGCTTAGAGAGAGAGGAAAAAAAATAGAAGAAAGAAAAGGAAACGCTTGGCCTTT
GGGAGGCTTCAAGCATCACACTGTGACTGAAGCCAGCTTTGAATGCCACCAACTCTAAACCGGAGCCCTG
CTCACATAATAACTCAAATCTCCTGCAATCTTTTTTTTTTTTAATTTATTTTCCATCCAAAACAGGCAAA
TAGCAAAGATCCCCTGTTACTGACACAGTAACTACACCCTTGCCTAAAATGTGTGTGCTTTAAGAAATGG
TTTCCAAGTAGCCCCAGACTCAGCTTGGAACTGAAGCAAGCGCTCCTCATGTGATACATTTTCATGAGAT
TCTTTTTTTTCCCTCCCTATTAGAGGAGTGTTTGAAGGCAACACCCCCGA
