>Addgene plasmid #8888 | PGC-1 alpha promoter luciferase delta CRE | addgene partial sequence | sequence record 17433 | RVprimer3 5'-CTAGCAAAATAGGCTGTCCC-3'
TTCTCTATCGATAGGTACCCTGTGCTCTCTCTAGCTTCACATACCCCTTTTTATGAAGGTAGAGGACAGA
GTGGCTGTTTTAAGCAGATCATTAGCTTCATGGATGTGCTGGGTTAGTTTCTTTTCTTTTCTTTTCTTTT
TTTTTTTTTAAAGTAGAATTAGGTGGCAAAAAAAAAAAAGAAAGAAAGAAAGAAAGAAAGAAAGAAAGAA
AGAAAGAAAGAAATTATCTTTTCAAAGCAAAGAAAAAGAAAATCCTGCCACAATTCAGTGTGAGCAAGTT
AAGATATCAAAACAATAATGCAGAGTTATCTAGTGCAAGCAACCATCTGTAAGAAGAGGTGTGCATGAGG
TTTGAAAAAGTATGGTGGAT
